Addgene plasmid #57771: miniSOG-LaminB1-10
Purpose: Localization: Nuclear Envelope, Excitation: 448 / 473, Emission: 500 / 528
Depositing lab: Michael Davidson. Depositing organization: Florida State University, Tallahassee. Publication: A genetically encoded tag for correlated light and electron microscopy of intact cells, tissues, and organisms. Shu X, Lev-Ram V, Deerinck TJ, Qi Y, Ramko EB, Davidson MW, Jin Y, Ellisman MH, Tsien RY. PLoS Biol. 2011 Apr;9(4):e1001041. doi: 10.1371/journal.pbio.1001041. Epub 2011 Apr 5. PubMed 21483721.
Backbone
  Vector backbone: miniSOG
  Backbone size w/o insert (bp): 4750
  Vector type: Mammalian Expression
  Selectable markers: Neomycin (select with G418)
Growth in bacteria
  Bacterial resistance: Kanamycin, 50 μg/mL
  Growth temperature: 37°C
  Growth strain: DH5alpha
  Copy number: High Copy
Gene/Insert
  Gene/Insert name: LaminB1 (alt name: NM_005573.2)
  Species: H. sapiens (human)
  Entrez Gene: LMNB1 (a.k.a. ADLD, LMN, LMN2, LMNB, MCPH26)
  Promoter: CMV
  Tag / fusion protein: miniSOG
  Cloning method: Unknown
  Sequencing primers: 5′ CMV-F; 3′ SV40pA-R
Terms and licenses: Academic/Nonprofit Terms; Industry Terms
Depositor comments: . Excitation = 448 / 473; Emission = 500 / 528
How to cite: miniSOG-LaminB1-10 was a gift from Michael Davidson (Addgene plasmid # 57771 ; http://n2t.net/addgene:57771 ; RRID:Addgene_57771)
