[The description below was written by a language model from this plasmid's Addgene catalogue record and pLannotate feature annotations shown in this document.]
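Description:
miniSOG-LaminB1-10 is a mammalian expression plasmid of about 6.1 kb that produces human lamin B1 (LMNB1) fused at its N-terminus to the miniSOG tag. It is built on a miniSOG C1-style backbone. A high-copy ColE1/pUC origin supports propagation in E. coli, and an f1 origin is also present. A single Tn5 NeoR/KanR cassette provides selection in both hosts. A bacterial bla-type promoter drives it for kanamycin resistance, and the SV40 enhancer/early promoter drives it for G418 selection in mammalian cells, with the HSV TK polyadenylation signal terminating the transcript. The short large T antigen, ble and bGH poly(A) fragments in the feature table look like backbone remnants or partial annotation matches, not functional elements.

The expression unit uses the human CMV immediate-early enhancer and promoter to drive the miniSOG coding sequence. A short stretch of residual multiple cloning site follows and acts as a linker, probably reflected in the "10" in the name. The LMNB1 open reading frame comes next, and the unit ends with the SV40 poly(A) signal. miniSOG is a small flavin-binding fluorescent protein derived from Arabidopsis thaliana. The record lists excitation peaks at 448/473 nm and emission peaks at 500/528 nm. It was developed as a genetically encoded tag for correlated light and electron microscopy.

Lamin B1 is a component of the nuclear lamina on the inner face of the nuclear membrane, so the fusion targets the tag to the nuclear envelope. The construct therefore serves as a nuclear envelope localization marker in transfected mammalian cells, for fluorescence imaging and potentially for matching ultrastructural studies.
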