Features (pLannotate 1.2.2; 16 found; start..end, strand, type, name):
      1..304     +  enhancer       CMV enhancer: human cytomegalovirus immediate early enhancer
    305..508     +  promoter       CMV promoter: human cytomegalovirus (CMV) immediate early promoter
    553..870     +  CDS            miniSOG: miniSOG is a basic (constitutively fluorescent) cyan fluorescent protein published in 2011, derived from Arabidopsis thaliana. It requires the cofactor flavin for fluorescence.
    871..901     +  misc_feature   MCS (fragment): multiple cloning site
    901..2658    +  CDS            LMNB1: LMNB1_HUMAN - Also known as LMN2, LMNB. Experimental evidence at protein level: Swiss-Prot protein existence level 1. Lamins are components of the nuclear lamina, a fibrous layer on the nucleoplasmic side of the inner nuclear membrane, which is thought to provide a framework for the nuclear envelope and may also interact with chromatin. From Homo sapiens (Human).
   2684..2768    +  CDS            large T antigen (fragment): large T antigen from SV40 (simian virus 40)
   2791..2912    +  polyA_signal   SV40 poly(A) signal: SV40 polyadenylation signal
   2946..3374    -  rep_origin     f1 ori (sequence partly withheld): f1 bacteriophage origin of replication; arrow indicates direction of (+) strand synthesis
   3401..3505    +  promoter       AmpR promoter: bla
   3507..3864    +  promoter       SV40 promoter: SV40 enhancer and early promoter
   3899..4693    +  CDS            NeoR/KanR: aminoglycoside phosphotransferase from Tn5; aph(3')-II (or nptII); confers resistance to neomycin, kanamycin, and G418 (Geneticin®)
   4714..4866    +  CDS            ble (fragment): BLE_KLEPN - Experimental evidence at protein level: Swiss-Prot protein existence level 1. Binding protein with a strong affinity to the bleomycin family of antibiotics. Binds to CL990; an antimitotic-antibiotic compound. From Klebsiella pneumoniae.
   4925..4972    +  polyA_signal   HSV TK poly(A) signal: herpes simplex virus thymidine kinase polyadenylation signal (Cole and Stacy, 1985)
   5063..5079    -  polyA_signal   bGH poly(A) signal (fragment): bovine growth hormone polyadenylation signal
   5301..5889    +  rep_origin     ori: high-copy-number ColE1/pMB1/pBR322/pUC origin of replication
   6004..6063    +  enhancer       CMV enhancer (fragment): human cytomegalovirus immediate early enhancer
>Addgene plasmid #57771 | miniSOG-LaminB1-10 | addgene full sequence | sequence record 430390 | Addgene NGS Result
CGTTACATAACTTACGGTAAATGGCCCGCCTGGCTGACCGCCCAACGACCCCCGCCCATTGACGTCAATA
ATGACGTATGTTCCCATAGTAACGCCAATAGGGACTTTCCATTGACGTCAATGGGTGGAGTATTTACGGT
AAACTGCCCACTTGGCAGTACATCAAGTGTATCATATGCCAAGTACGCCCCCTATTGACGTCAATGACGG
TAAATGGCCCGCCTGGCATTATGCCCAGTACATGACCTTATGGGACTTTCCTACTTGGCAGTACATCTAC
GTATTAGTCATCGCTATTACCATGGTGATGCGGTTTTGGCAGTACATCAATGGGCGTGGATAGCGGTTTG
ACTCACGGGGATTTCCAAGTCTCCACCCCATTGACGTCAATGGGAGTTTGTTTTGGCACCAAAATCAACG
GGACTTTCCAAAATGTCGTAACAACTCCGCCCCATTGACGCAAATGGGCGGTAGGCGTGTACGGTGGGAG
GTCTATATAAGCAGAGCTGGTTTAGTGAACCGTCAGATCCGCTAGCGCTACCGGTCGCCACCATGGAGAA
AAGTTTCGTGATAACTGATCCACGGCTGCCAGACAATCCCATCATCTTCGCATCCGATGGCTTCCTGGAG
CTGACCGAGTATTCCAGAGAGGAGATCCTGGGCCGCAATGGCCGCTTTCTGCAGGGACCAGAGACAGACC
AGGCCACAGTGCAGAAGATTCGCGATGCCATTAGAGATCAGCGCGAGATTACCGTGCAGCTGATAAACTA
CACAAAAAGCGGGAAGAAATTCTGGAACCTCCTGCACCTCCAGCCCATGAGGGACCAGAAGGGTGAGCTC
CAGTATTTCATCGGAGTGCAGCTGGATGGATCCGGACTCAGATCTCGAGCTCAAGCTTCGATGGCGACTG
CGACCCCCGTGCCGCCGCGGATGGGCAGCCGCGCTGGCGGCCCCACCACGCCGCTGAGCCCCACGCGCCT
GTCGCGGCTCCAGGAGAAGGAGGAGCTGCGCGAGCTCAATGACCGGCTGGCGGTGTACATCGACAAGGTG
CGCAGCCTGGAGACGGAGAACAGCGCGCTGCAGCTGCAGGTGACGGAGCGCGAGGAGGTGCGCGGCCGTG
AGCTCACCGGCCTCAAGGCGCTCTACGAGACCGAGCTGGCCGACGCGCGACGCGCGCTCGACGACACGGC
CCGCGAGCGCGCCAAGCTGCAGATCGAGCTGGGCAAGTGCAAGGCGGAACACGACCAGCTGCTCCTCAAC
TATGCTAAGAAGGAATCTGATCTTAATGGCGCCCAGATCAAGCTTCGAGAATATGAAGCAGCACTCAATT
CGAAAGATGCAGCTCTTGCTACTGCACTTGGTGACAAAAAAAGTTTAGAGGGAGATTTGGAGGATCTGAA
GGATCAGATTGCCCAGTTGGAAGCCTCCTTAGCTGCAGCCAAAAAACAGTTAGCAGATGAAACTTTACTT
AAAGTAGATTTGGAGAATCGTTGTCAGAGCCTTACTGAGGACTTGGAGTTTCGCAAAAGCATGTATGAAG
AGGAGATTAACGAGACCAGAAGGAAGCATGAAACGCGCTTGGTAGAGGTGGATTCTGGGCGTCAAATTGA
GTATGAGTACAAGCTGGCGCAAGCCCTTCATGAGATGAGAGAGCAACATGATGCCCAAGTGAGGCTGTAT
AAGGAGGAGCTGGAGCAGACTTACCATGCCAAACTTGAGAATGCCAGACTGTCATCAGAGATGAATACTT
CTACTGTCAACAGTGCCAGGGAAGAACTGATGGAAAGCCGCATGAGAATTGAGAGCCTTTCATCCCAGCT
TTCTAATCTACAGAAAGAGTCTAGAGCATGTTTGGAAAGGATTCAAGAATTAGAGGACTTGCTTGCTAAA
GAAAAAGACAACTCTCGTCGCATGCTGACAGACAAAGAGAGAGAGATGGCGGAAATAAGGGATCAAATGC
AGCAACAGCTGAATGACTATGAACAGCTTCTTGATGTAAAGTTAGCCCTGGACATGGAAATCAGTGCTTA
CAGGAAACTCTTAGAAGGCGAAGAAGAGAGGTTGAAGCTGTCTCCAAGCCCTTCTTCCCGTGTGACAGTA
TCCCGAGCATCCTCAAGTCGTAGTGTACGTACAACTAGAGGAAAGCGGAAGAGGGTTGATGTGGAAGAAT
CAGAGGCGAGTAGTAGTGTTAGCATCTCTCATTCCGCCTCAGCCACTGGAAATGTTTGCATCGAAGAAAT
TGATGTTGATGGGAAATTTATCCGCTTGAAGAACACTTCTGAACAGGATCAACCAATGGGAGGCTGGGAG
ATGATCAGAAAAATTGGAGACACATCAGTCAGTTATAAATATACCTCAAGATATGTGCTGAAGGCAGGCC
AGACTGTTACAATTTGGGCTGCAAACGCTGGTGTCACAGCCAGCCCCCCAACTGACCTCATCTGGAAGAA
CCAGAACTCGTGGGGCACTGGCGAAGATGTGAAGGTTATATTGAAAAATTCTCAGGGAGAGGAGGTTGCT
CAAAGAAGTACAGTCTTTAAAACAACCATACCTGAAGAAGAGGAGGAGGAGGAAGAAGCAGCTGGAGTGG
TTGTTGAGGAAGAACTTTTCCACCAGCAGGGAACCCCAAGAGCATCCAATAGAAGCTGTGCAATTATGTA
GGGATCCACCGGATCTAGATAACTGATCATAATCAGCCATACCACATTTGTAGAGGTTTTACTTGCTTTA
AAAAACCTCCCACACCTCCCCCTGAACCTGAAACATAAAATGAATGCAATTGTTGTTGTTAACTTGTTTA
TTGCAGCTTATAATGGTTACAAATAAAGCAATAGCATCACAAATTTCACAAATAAAGCATTTTTTTCACT
GCATTCTAGTTGTGGTTTGTCCAAACTCATCAATGTATCTTAACGCGTAAATTGTAAGCGTTAATATTTT
GTTAAAATTCGCGTTAAATTTTTGTTAAATCAGCTCATTTTTTAACCAATAGGCCGAAATCGGCAAAATC
CCTTATAAATCAAAAGAATAGACCGAGATAGGGT
[37 nt withheld, positions 3045-3081]
AAAGAACGTGGACTCCAACGTCAAAGG
[49 nt withheld, positions 3109-3157]
T
[91 nt withheld, positions 3159-3249]
G
[124 nt withheld, positions 3251-3374]
CAGGTGGCACTTTTCGGGGAAATGTGCGCGGAACCCCTATTTGTTTATTTTTCTAAATACATTCAAATAT
GTATCCGCTCATGAGACAATAACCCTGATAAATGCTTCAATAATATTGAAAAAGGAAGAGTCCTGAGGCG
GAAAGAACCAGCTGTGGAATGTGTGTCAGTTAGGGTGTGGAAAGTCCCCAGGCTCCCCAGCAGGCAGAAG
TATGCAAAGCATGCATCTCAATTAGTCAGCAACCAGGTGTGGAAAGTCCCCAGGCTCCCCAGCAGGCAGA
AGTATGCAAAGCATGCATCTCAATTAGTCAGCAACCATAGTCCCGCCCCTAACTCCGCCCATCCCGCCCC
TAACTCCGCCCAGTTCCGCCCATTCTCCGCCCCATGGCTGACTAATTTTTTTTATTTATGCAGAGGCCGA
GGCCGCCTCGGCCTCTGAGCTATTCCAGAAGTAGTGAGGAGGCTTTTTTGGAGGCCTAGGCTTTTGCAAA
GATCGATCAAGAGACAGGATGAGGATCGTTTCGCATGATTGAACAAGATGGATTGCACGCAGGTTCTCCG
GCCGCTTGGGTGGAGAGGCTATTCGGCTATGACTGGGCACAACAGACAATCGGCTGCTCTGATGCCGCCG
TGTTCCGGCTGTCAGCGCAGGGGCGCCCGGTTCTTTTTGTCAAGACCGACCTGTCCGGTGCCCTGAATGA
ACTGCAAGACGAGGCAGCGCGGCTATCGTGGCTGGCCACGACGGGCGTTCCTTGCGCAGCTGTGCTCGAC
GTTGTCACTGAAGCGGGAAGGGACTGGCTGCTATTGGGCGAAGTGCCGGGGCAGGATCTCCTGTCATCTC
ACCTTGCTCCTGCCGAGAAAGTATCCATCATGGCTGATGCAATGCGGCGGCTGCATACGCTTGATCCGGC
TACCTGCCCATTCGACCACCAAGCGAAACATCGCATCGAGCGAGCACGTACTCGGATGGAAGCCGGTCTT
GTCGATCAGGATGATCTGGACGAAGAGCATCAGGGGCTCGCGCCAGCCGAACTGTTCGCCAGGCTCAAGG
CGAGCATGCCCGACGGCGAGGATCTCGTCGTGACCCATGGCGATGCCTGCTTGCCGAATATCATGGTGGA
AAATGGCCGCTTTTCTGGATTCATCGACTGTGGCCGGCTGGGTGTGGCGGACCGCTATCAGGACATAGCG
TTGGCTACCCGTGATATTGCTGAAGAGCTTGGCGGCGAATGGGCTGACCGCTTCCTCGTGCTTTACGGTA
TCGCCGCTCCCGATTCGCAGCGCATCGCCTTCTATCGCCTTCTTGACGAGTTCTTCTGAGCGGGACTCTG
GGGTTCGAAATGACCGACCAAGCGACGCCCAACCTGCCATCACGAGATTTCGATTCCACCGCCGCCTTCT
ATGAAAGGTTGGGCTTCGGAATCGTTTTCCGGGACGCCGGCTGGATGATCCTCCAGCGCGGGGATCTCAT
GCTGGAGTTCTTCGCCCACCCTAGGGGGAGGCTAACTGAAACACGGAAGGAGACAATACCGGAAGGAACC
CGCGCTATGACGGCAATAAAAAGACAGAATAAAACGCACGGTGTTGGGTCGTTTGTTCATAAACGCGGGG
TTCGGTCCCAGGGCTGGCACTCTGTCGATACCCCACCGAGACCCCATTGGGGCCAATACGCCCGCGTTTC
TTCCTTTTCCCCACCCCACCCCCCAAGTTCGGGTGAAGGCCCAGGGCTCGCAGCCAACGTCGGGGCGGCA
GGCCCTGCCATAGCCTCAGGTTACTCATATATACTTTAGATTGATTTAAAACTTCATTTTTAATTTAAAA
GGATCTAGGTGAAGATCCTTTTTGATAATCTCATGACCAAAATCCCTTAACGTGAGTTTTCGTTCCACTG
AGCGTCAGACCCCGTAGAAAAGATCAAAGGATCTTCTTGAGATCCTTTTTTTCTGCGCGTAATCTGCTGC
TTGCAAACAAAAAAACCACCGCTACCAGCGGTGGTTTGTTTGCCGGATCAAGAGCTACCAACTCTTTTTC
CGAAGGTAACTGGCTTCAGCAGAGCGCAGATACCAAATACTGTTCTTCTAGTGTAGCCGTAGTTAGGCCA
CCACTTCAAGAACTCTGTAGCACCGCCTACATACCTCGCTCTGCTAATCCTGTTACCAGTGGCTGCTGCC
AGTGGCGATAAGTCGTGTCTTACCGGGTTGGACTCAAGACGATAGTTACCGGATAAGGCGCAGCGGTCGG
GCTGAACGGGGGGTTCGTGCACACAGCCCAGCTTGGAGCGAACGACCTACACCGAACTGAGATACCTACA
GCGTGAGCTATGAGAAAGCGCCACGCTTCCCGAAGGGAGAAAGGCGGACAGGTATCCGGTAAGCGGCAGG
GTCGGAACAGGAGAGCGCACGAGGGAGCTTCCAGGGGGAAACGCCTGGTATCTTTATAGTCCTGTCGGGT
TTCGCCACCTCTGACTTGAGCGTCGATTTTTGTGATGCTCGTCAGGGGGGCGGAGCCTATGGAAAAACGC
CAGCAACGCGGCCTTTTTACGGTTCCTGGCCTTTTGCTGGCCTTTTGCTCACATGTTCTTTCCTGCGTTA
TCCCCTGATTCTGTGGATAACCGTATTACCGCCATGCATTAGTTATTAATAGTAATCAATTACGGGGTCA
TTAGTTCATAGCCCATATATGGAGTTCCG
